Addgene plasmid #98140: pNOC-FLUC
Purpose: (Empty Backbone) Gateway compatible construct for N' terminal fusion or promoter driven firefly luciferase reporter, hygromycin resistance cassette
Depositing lab: Eva Farre. Depositing organization: Michigan State University. Publication: Identification of circadian rhythms in Nannochloropsis species using bioluminescence reporter lines. Poliner E, Cummings C, Newton L, Farre EM. Plant J. 2019 Jul;99(1):112-127. doi: 10.1111/tpj.14314. Epub 2019 Apr 19. PubMed 30883973.
Backbone
  Vector backbone: pSELECT100
  Backbone size (bp): 9947
  Vector type: Algae, Nannochloropsis
  Selectable markers: Hygromycin
  Tag / fusion protein: HA (C terminal on insert)
Growth in bacteria
  Bacterial resistance: Chloramphenicol and Ampicillin, 25 & 100 μg/mL
  Growth temperature: 37°C
  Growth strain: ccdB Survival
  Copy number: High Copy
Terms and licenses: Academic/Nonprofit Terms; Industry Terms: Not Available to Industry
How to cite: pNOC-FLUC was a gift from Eva Farre (Addgene plasmid # 98140 ; http://n2t.net/addgene:98140 ; RRID:Addgene_98140)
