[The description below was written by a language model from this plasmid's Addgene catalogue record and pLannotate feature annotations shown in this document.]
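Description:
pNOC-FLUC is an empty Gateway destination vector, built on the pSELECT100 backbone, for making firefly luciferase reporter lines in the microalga Nannochloropsis. In E. coli it replicates from a high-copy ColE1/pUC-type origin and carries an ampicillin resistance gene (bla) with its own promoter. An f1 phage origin and small remnants of lacZα, lacI and the pBR322 bom region are also annotated. Because the unrecombined Gateway cassette contains the toxic ccdB gene along with a chloramphenicol acetyltransferase marker, the plasmid is maintained in a ccdB-tolerant strain under combined chloramphenicol and ampicillin selection.

The payload has two parts. A hygromycin phosphotransferase gene followed by a CaMV polyadenylation signal fragment provides selection of algal transformants; the promoter driving it is not annotated, although about 800 nt of unannotated sequence lies upstream. Immediately downstream sits the attR1–CmR–ccdB–attR2 cassette, directly followed by the Photinus pyralis luciferase coding sequence. An LR recombination replaces the cassette with an entry-clone fragment, so that either a promoter is placed in front of luciferase to give a transcriptional reporter, or a coding sequence is joined to the N-terminus of luciferase to give a translational fusion. No promoter for luciferase is annotated in the empty vector. The catalogue lists a C-terminal HA tag, but this is not annotated in the feature table. A NOS terminator fragment lies further downstream, after roughly 1.7 kb of unannotated sequence whose content the record does not identify. The associated work used such bioluminescence reporter lines to detect circadian rhythms in Nannochloropsis species.
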