Features (pLannotate 1.2.2; 18 found; start..end, strand, type, name):
    801..1826    +  CDS            HygR: aminoglycoside phosphotransferase from E. coli; aph(4)-Ia; confers resistance to hygromycin
   1892..2051    +  polyA_signal   CaMV poly(A) signal (fragment): cauliflower mosaic virus polyadenylation signal
   2064..2188    +  protein_bind   attR1: mutant version of attR; recombination site for the Gateway® LR reaction LR Clonase™
   2213..2243    +  promoter       lac UV5 promoter: E. coli lac promoter with an "up" mutation
   2267..2296    +  promoter       cat promoter (fragment): promoter of the E. coli cat gene encoding chloramphenicol acetyltransferase
   2297..2956    +  CDS            CmR: chloramphenicol acetyltransferase; cat; confers resistance to chloramphenicol
   3135..3293    +  CDS            ccdA (fragment): CCDA_ECO57 - Also known as H, letA. Experimental evidence at protein level: Swiss-Prot protein existence level 1. Antitoxin component of a type II toxin-antitoxin (TA) system which inhibits the post-segregational killing (PSK) of plasmid-free cells, also referred to as a plasmid addiction system. Binds to and blocks the activity of CcdB; will also remove bound CcdB protein from the CcdB-GyrA complex by forming a CcdA-CcdB complex, a process termed rejuvenation. Functions as a transcriptional corepressor for the ccdAB operon, repression also requires CcdB (By similarity). From Escherichia coli
   3298..3600    +  CDS            ccdB: CCDB_ECOLI - Also known as G, letB, letD. Experimental evidence at protein level: Swiss-Prot protein existence level 1. Toxic component of a type II toxin-antitoxin (TA) system, functioning in plasmid maintainence. Responsible for the post- segregational killing (PSK) of plasmid-free cells, also referred to as a plasmid addiction system. Half-life of over 2 hours. Cell killing by CcdB is accompanied by filamentation, defects in chromosome and plasmid segregation, defects in cell division, formation of anucleate cells, decreased DNA synthesis and plasmid loss. Interferes with the activity of DN
   3644..3768    -  protein_bind   attR2: mutant version of attR; recombination site for the Gateway® LR reaction LR Clonase™
   3803..5440    +  CDS            LUCI_PHOPY: Experimental evidence at protein level: Swiss-Prot protein existence level 1. Produces green light with a wavelength of 562 nm. From Photinus pyralis (Common eastern firefly) (Lampyris pyralis).
   7159..7379    +  terminator     NOS terminator (fragment): nopaline synthase terminator and poly(A) signal
   7380..7434    -  CDS            lacI (fragment): lac repressor; lacI; The lac repressor binds to the lac operator to inhibit transcription in E. coli. This inhibition can be relieved by adding lactose or isopropyl-β-D-thiogalactopyranoside (IPTG).
   7617..8205    -  rep_origin     ori: high-copy-number ColE1/pMB1/pBR322/pUC origin of replication
   8376..9236    -  CDS            AmpR: β-lactamase; bla; confers resistance to ampicillin, carbenicillin, and related antibiotics
   9237..9341    -  promoter       AmpR promoter: bla
   9368..9418    +  misc_feature   bom (fragment): basis of mobility region from pBR322
   9446..9874    -  rep_origin     f1 ori (sequence partly withheld): f1 bacteriophage origin of replication; arrow indicates direction of (+) strand synthesis
   9878..9944    -  CDS            lacZα (fragment): LacZα fragment of β-galactosidase; lacZ fragment
>Addgene plasmid #98140 | pNOC-FLUC | addgene full sequence | sequence record 210257 | Addgene NGS Result
GTAGGTCTCTAAGATGGAGTGGATGGAGGAGGAGGCGAGCGTAGCAGCAAGCGTGAGTTATACAGCCAGG
CACATGTCGCAATCCTTCGGTCTCGGGCTTAAAATCCACGCACTAATCACGCTGGGCCATGCAAAGAGCA
ATGCCGAGGCCCACCACACAAAACGCTGTGTCGCGCGTTGCGGCCTGAAGCTTCATACTTCTTAGTCGCC
GCCAAAAGGGCTCGAGAGACGAGACCCGTTGGCATGACCGATGTTGTTCGACGCGGTTTGCTTCGTCACA
GTCGACGTGATTCAGGAATCTGGAGCCTGCAGATCATTTTTTTCAGCCTGATATCGTTCTTTTCCACTGA
GAACCATCAGACCACCTTTTCTTCCATTGTGTGAAGGAGTAGGAGTTGCCGTGCTGCTTTGTGGGAGACA
TCTGCGATGGTGACCAGCCTCCCGTCGTCTGGTCGACGTGACGAGCCTCTTCACTGTTCTTCGACGGAGA
GACGCAAGCGAGACGGCTCTAGACCTTTTGGACACGCATTCTGTGTGTGAACTAGTGGACAGTGATACCA
CGTCTGAAAGCTCACCACTGCCCATGGTGCAGCTACTTGTCACAAAGTTTTGACTCCGTCGGTATCACCA
TTCGCGCTCGTGTGCCTGGTTGTTCCGCCACGCCGGCCTGCCCCGGGGCGGGGCAATATTCTAAAATCTC
ACGCAAAACACCGCACTTACCCCTCACACATATTCGTGATAGACCACCACCAATCTCAGCCCGCATCAAC
ACAGTCGAGGGCCCCGGGGGGCAATAAGATATGAAAAAGCCTGAACTCACCGCGACGTCTGTCGAGAAGT
TTCTGATCGAAAAGTTCGACAGCGTCTCCGACCTGATGCAGCTCTCGGAGGGCGAAGAATCTCGTGCTTT
CAGCTTCGATGTAGGAGGGCGTGGATATGTCCTGCGGGTAAATAGCTGCGCCGATGGTTTCTACAAAGAT
CGTTATGTTTATCGGCACTTTGCATCGGCCGCGCTCCCGATTCCGGAAGTGCTTGACATTGGGGAATTCA
GCGAGAGCCTGACCTATTGCATCTCCCGCCGTGCACAGGGTGTCACGTTGCAAGACCTGCCTGAAACCGA
ACTGCCCGCTGTTCTGCAGCCGGTCGCGGAGGCCATGGATGCGATCGCTGCGGCCGATCTTAGCCAGACG
AGCGGGTTCGGCCCATTCGGACCGCAAGGAATCGGTCAATACACTACATGGCGTGATTTCATATGCGCGA
TTGCTGATCCCCATGTGTATCACTGGCAAACTGTGATGGACGACACCGTCAGTGCGTCCGTCGCGCAGGC
TCTCGATGAGCTGATGCTTTGGGCCGAGGACTGCCCCGAAGTCCGGCACCTCGTGCACGCGGATTTCGGC
TCCAACAATGTCCTGACGGACAATGGCCGCATAACAGCGGTCATTGACTGGAGCGAGGCGATGTTCGGGG
ATTCCCAATACGAGGTCGCCAACATCTTCTTCTGGAGGCCGTGGTTGGCTTGTATGGAGCAGCAGACGCG
CTACTTCGAGCGGAGGCATCCGGAGCTTGCAGGATCGCCGCGGCTCCGGGCGTATATGCTCCGCATTGGT
CTTGACCAACTCTATCAGAGCTTGGTTGACGGCAATTTCGATGATGCAGCTTGGGCGCAGGGTCGATGCG
ACGCAATCGTCCGATCCGGAGCCGGGACTGTCGGGCGTACACAAATCGCCCGCAGAAGCGCGGCCGTCTG
GACCGATGGCTGTGTAGAAGTACTCGCCGATAGTGGAAACCGACGCCCCAGCACTCGTCCGAGGGCAAAG
GAATAGAGTAGATGCCGACCGGAGTCCGCAAAAATCACCAGTCTCTCTCTACAAATCTATCTCTCTCTAT
TTTTCTCCAGAATAATGTGTGAGTAGTTCCCAGATAAGGGAATTAGGGTTCTTATAGGGTTTCGCTCATG
TGTTGAGCATATAAGAAACCCTTAGTATGTATTTGTATTTGTAAAATACTTCTATCAATAAAATTTCTAA
TTCCTAAAACCAAAATCCAGTGACCCGATATCAACAAGTTTGTACAAAAAAGCTGAACGAGAAACGTAAA
ATGATATAAATATCAATATATTAAATTAGATTTTGCATAAAAAACAGACTACATAATACTGTAAAACACA
ACATATCCAGTCACTATGGCGGCCGCATTAGGCACCCCAGGCTTTACACTTTATGCTTCCGGCTCGTATA
ATGTGTGGATTTTGAGTTAGGATCCGTCGAGATTTTCAGGAGCTAAGGAAGCTAAAATGGAGAAAAAAAT
CACTGGATATACCACCGTTGATATATCCCAATGGCATCGTAAAGAACATTTTGAGGCATTTCAGTCAGTT
GCTCAATGTACCTATAACCAGACCGTTCAGCTGGATATTACGGCCTTTTTAAAGACCGTAAAGAAAAATA
AGCACAAGTTTTATCCGGCCTTTATTCACATTCTTGCCCGCCTGATGAATGCTCATCCGGAATTCCGTAT
GGCAATGAAAGACGGTGAGCTGGTGATATGGGATAGTGTTCACCCTTGTTACACCGTTTTCCATGAGCAA
ACTGAAACGTTTTCATCGCTCTGGAGTGAATACCACGACGATTTCCGGCAGTTTCTACACATATATTCGC
AAGATGTGGCGTGTTACGGTGAAAACCTGGCCTATTTCCCTAAAGGGTTTATTGAGAATATGTTTTTCGT
CTCAGCCAATCCCTGGGTGAGTTTCACCAGTTTTGATTTAAACGTGGCCAATATGGACAACTTCTTCGCC
CCCGTTTTCACCATGGGCAAATATTATACGCAAGGCGACAAGGTGCTGATGCCGCTGGCGATTCAGGTTC
ATCATGCCGTTTGTGATGGCTTCCATGTCGGCAGAATGCTTAATGAATTACAACAGTACTGCGATGAGTG
GCAGGGCGGGGCGTAAAGATCTGGATCCGGCTTACTAAAAGCCAGATAACAGTATGCGTATTTGCGCGCT
GATTTTTGCGGTATAAGAATATATACTGATATGTATACCCGAAGTATGTCAAAAAGAGGTATGCTATGAA
GCAGCGTATTACAGTGACAGTTGACAGCGACAGCTATCAGTTGCTCAAGGCATATATGATGTCAATATCT
CCGGTCTGGTAAGCACAACCATGCAGAATGAAGCCCGTCGTCTGCGTGCCGAACGCTGGAAAGCGGAAAA
TCAGGAAGGGATGGCTGAGGTCGCCCGGTTTATTGAAATGAACGGCTCTTTTGCTGACGAGAACAGGGGC
TGGTGAAATGCAGTTTAAGGTTTACACCTATAAAAGAGAGAGCCGTTATCGTCTGTTTGTGGATGTACAG
AGTGATATTATTGACACGCCCGGGCGACGGATGGTGATCCCCCTGGCCAGTGCACGTCTGCTGTCAGATA
AAGTCTCCCGTGAACTTTACCCGGTGGTGCATATCGGGGATGAAAGCTGGCGCATGATGACCACCGATAT
GGCCAGTGTGCCGGTCTCCGTTATCGGGGAAGAAGTGGCTGATCTCAGCCACCGCGAAAATGACATCAAA
AACGCCATTAACCTGATGTTCTGGGGAATATAAATGTCAGGCTCCCTTATACACAGCCAGTCTGCAGGTC
GACCATAGTGACTGGATATGTTGTGTTTTACAGTATTATGTAGTCTGTTTTTTATGCAAAATCTAATTTA
ATATATTGATATTTATATCATTTTACGTTTCTCGTTCAGCTTTCTTGTACAAAGTGGTTGATAGCTTGGC
GCGCCTCATGGGCGGGTCCGGCGAGGACGCAAAGAATATCAAGAAAGGCCCTGCACCGTTCTACCCTTTG
GAGGACGGGACCGCGGGAGAGCAGCTTCACAAGGCTATGAAACGTTACGCTCTTGTTCCGGGCACGATCG
CATTCACGGATGCCCACATCGAGGTCGACATTACATATGCTGAGTACTTCGAGATGTCCGTGCGCCTTGC
CGAAGCTATGAAGCGTTACGGGCTGAACACGAACCACCGCATCGTGGTCTGTTCAGAGAATTCCCTACAG
TTCTTTATGCCCGTGTTGGGGGCCCTTTTCATTGGCGTCGCCGTGGCCCCCGCCAACGACATTTATAACG
AGCGCGAGCTGCTCAACAGCATGGGGATTTCGCAGCCGACTGTGGTCTTCGTTTCCAAGAAAGGTTTGCA
AAAGATATTGAATGTACAGAAGAAACTGCCCATTATCCAGAAGATTATCATTATGGACTCTAAGACCGAT
TACCAGGGATTCCAGTCGATGTACACTTTCGTCACGAGCCATCTCCCACCCGGGTTCAACGAGTACGACT
TCGTGCCGGAGAGCTTCGACCGCGACAAGACAATCGCCCTTATTATGAACTCTAGTGGTAGCACCGGTTT
GCCCAAGGGCGTGGCGCTGCCCCATCGTACCGCCTGCGTGCGCTTCTCCCATGCGCGTGATCCTATCTTC
GGCAACCAGATCATTCCGGACACCGCGATTCTTTCGGTCGTGCCGTTTCACCATGGATTTGGCATGTTTA
CGACTTTGGGCTACCTCATCTGCGGCTTCCGGGTGGTCCTGATGTACCGGTTTGAGGAAGAGCTGTTTTT
GCGCAGTCTGCAGGACTACAAGATCCAGTCCGCGCTGCTCGTCCCTACACTCTTTTCTTTCTTTGCTAAG
TCCACCTTAATCGACAAGTACGATCTGTCAAACCTCCACGAGATCGCCTCCGGAGGTGCGCCCTTATCTA
AGGAAGTCGGGGAGGCTGTCGCGAAGAGATTTCACCTGCCCGGCATCAGGCAGGGATATGGCCTGACCGA
GACCACTTCCGCCATCTTGATCACGCCCGAGGGTGACGATAAACCAGGCGCCGTGGGGAAAGTGGTCCCT
TTTTTCGAAGCAAAGGTCGTTGACCTGGACACCGGCAAGACGCTCGGGGTGAACCAACGAGGTGAGTTGT
GCGTGCGCGGCCCTATGATTATGAGCGGGTACGTGAACAATCCCGAAGCCACCAACGCACTCATTGATAA
GGACGGATGGCTACACAGCGGTGATATCGCCTACTGGGATGAGGACGAGCACTTCTTCATCGTAGACCGG
CTGAAGTCGCTCATCAAGTACAAGGGGTATCAGGTGGCCCCTGCGGAGTTGGAATCTATTCTGCTCCAAC
ACCCTAATATCTTCGACGCCGGCGTGGCCGGCTTGCCCGACGATGACGCGGGCGAGCTTCCCGCCGCGGT
TGTGGTCCTGGAGCACGGCAAGACGATGACCGAGAAGGAGATCGTAGACTACGTGGCTTCCCAAGTGACT
ACGGCGAAGAAGTTGAGGGGTGGAGTAGTGTTCGTGGATGAGGTCCCCAAGGGGCTCACCGGTAAGCTCG
ATGCCCGTAAGATCCGAGAGATCTTGATTAAGGCTAAGAAGGGGGGCAAGATCGCCGTGTCGTCGTATCC
CTACGATGTTCCCGATTATGCCTAAGAGCTCGAAAGATCCAAGAGAGACGAGTAGAGATTTTTTTTTTGG
GATTGATGTTTGTCGTTCTTTGAGTTGTCGTCGAGTTACGCCTTTTGTAAGAATGTTCCGCAGGAGAGGA
GGAGGATGGGCATGAGTGAGGGTGAGAGGGCTTGCCCGCTTTTTTTTTTAAAAACGCTGAAGACGTGGTT
GTCAAACAAACCCCCCATAGAAACGATTTTGTTACGGTGCGGTCCAGACGTCACTTGAATGGCTCCGCGG
AAAGGCCAGGGAGGGAAGGGGGGAGGGAGGAAACATGAAACATGTTGAACGGCTCAACAGGGTTTGGGGG
ACAAGAGAGGTAGCGCCCTGATGGACTGCTCCCTCCCCTCCTTTCCCTCAATGTCTCATTCATCCATGCT
TCCCCCTTCTCTCTCTCCCCTCCGTTCCATCCCCCGCGGGCGTGGTAGTGGCGTGATGGGATCCACTAAA
ATGTACGTGTAAGAAAAGCCGGTGAGCTTACGCTTTTGTGAAAGTGGGAGTACGAGTGTTGTGTGTGTGT
GTAGTGGTTTCAGACCCCAGACAGAGGCGAAGCAGAAAAAGCAGACGATGAAGACGACGAAGAAATGAGC
AGTCTATTTTTATCGTGGAAACAGAAGAGGTGATATCGTCTCGTTCTTTGTTATCACCTACCCCGCGTGC
ATGTACATGCAGCCTTTTTATTTTGTAATCTTTCCCGAAAAATCAACCGCCACCTCCCCCCCGCCTTCTC
TCACCCATCATCTTCTCCTGTTTATCTTCTACTTTACACTAGATCGCATGGCACATCTCCCTCGCAATCC
ATCGGTGCAACCATCATCGATCCCACTCCTCCCTCCCTCCCTCCCTCCCTCCTCGCATCTCTTCTAAGAA
ATCCGCTAGCTGCGAACGCAGCTCACCTACCTCATTTATCAGAGCCTCGATTCGGTCCTTTTCCTTCTCC
CCTACCTCGCCGCAAACAGCAACAGAAGCAGGAGCAGCAGGAGCAGCGGCACCTGTGTCAACAGCACAAG
GGCAAGTACAGACAGAAGACGAGGCGGAGGAGGAGGAAGACGATGTGATGTCATTGGAGCTGGCTAAACT
ATTAGCCGTTGCTCTCACCGCCTTTCCCCAAAACTCTTCCACCCATCGTGTCACTCCTTCTATCAGGGGA
ACCATCCCTCTTTTCCTCCCCACCTTCTTCCCCTTGCTCTTCTTCTTCCTTTGTCTCTTTGTTCCCCCTC
CTCTCTTCGCCTCCTCCTCCGCATCGTCCTCTCCTTTTATCAAGTCTTGCGTTGCAAAGGAAGCAAGCTC
TTTGTGAAGGACCGCGCAAGGGATAGGAGAGTGGAGAGTGAGGTGATGCAGACAAACCGAGGATTCCCGG
GCGTCAGATAACCTAAAATCGACTACTTCTTGAGGTGGAGGAGGAGGGGGAGGAGACGGAGAATAAGTGT
GTGTAGAAATATAGCTTGCTGCCTCTGCTTCCATCTTCGATAAAATTGCTGTTGCTGTTGCTGTTGCGGC
TGATATCTGCTGCGGCTGCTGCTGCACCTCCTGAACGAAGACTGCAGCCGCGTCTTCACCCTCTTGGACT
ACTCTGCCCTCCTCCCTTGCCTTTACAACTCGATCGACGAGATTCGTGCCAGTGCTGTCATCATCATTGG
AAAGAGCAACAGCATCACCTTAAGATTGAATCCTGTTGCCGGTCTTGCGATGATTATCATATAATTTCTG
TTGAATTACGTTAAGCATGTAATAATTAACATGTAATGCATGACGTTATTTATGAGATGGGTTTTTATGA
TTAGAGTCCCGCAATTATACATTTAATACGCGATAGAAAACAAAATATAGCGCGCAAACTAGGATAAATT
ATCGCGCGCGGTGTCATCTATGTTACTAGGCTGCATTAATGAATCGGCCAACGCGCGGGGAGAGGCGGTT
TGCGTATTGGGCGCTCTTCCGCTTCCTCGCTCACTGACTCGCTGCGCTCGGTCGTTCGGCTGCGGCGAGC
GGTATCAGCTCACTCAAAGGCGGTAATACGGTTATCCACAGAATCAGGGGATAACGCAGGAAAGAACATG
TGAGCAAAAGGCCAGCAAAAGGCCAGGAACCGTAAAAAGGCCGCGTTGCTGGCGTTTTTCCATAGGCTCC
GCCCCCCTGACGAGCATCACAAAAATCGACGCTCAAGTCAGAGGTGGCGAAACCCGACAGGACTATAAAG
ATACCAGGCGTTTCCCCCTGGAAGCTCCCTCGTGCGCTCTCCTGTTCCGACCCTGCCGCTTACCGGATAC
CTGTCCGCCTTTCTCCCTTCGGGAAGCGTGGCGCTTTCTCATAGCTCACGCTGTAGGTATCTCAGTTCGG
TGTAGGTCGTTCGCTCCAAGCTGGGCTGTGTGCACGAACCCCCCGTTCAGCCCGACCGCTGCGCCTTATC
CGGTAACTATCGTCTTGAGTCCAACCCGGTAAGACACGACTTATCGCCACTGGCAGCAGCCACTGGTAAC
AGGATTAGCAGAGCGAGGTATGTAGGCGGTGCTACAGAGTTCTTGAAGTGGTGGCCTAACTACGGCTACA
CTAGAAGAACAGTATTTGGTATCTGCGCTCTGCTGAAGCCAGTTACCTTCGGAAAAAGAGTTGGTAGCTC
TTGATCCGGCAAACAAACCACCGCTGGTAGCGGTGGTTTTTTTGTTTGCAAGCAGCAGATTACGCGCAGA
AAAAAAGGATCTCAAGAAGATCCTTTGATCTTTTCTACGGGGTCTGACGCTCAGTGGAACGAAAACTCAC
GTTAAGGGATTTTGGTCATGAGATTATCAAAAAGGATCTTCACCTAGATCCTTTTAAATTAAAAATGAAG
TTTTAAATCAATCTAAAGTATATATGAGTAAACTTGGTCTGACAGTTACCAATGCTTAATCAGTGAGGCA
CCTATCTCAGCGATCTGTCTATTTCGTTCATCCATAGTTGCCTGACTCCCCGTCGTGTAGATAACTACGA
TACGGGAGGGCTTACCATCTGGCCCCAGTGCTGCAATGATACCGCGAGACCCACGCTCACCGGCTCCAGA
TTTATCAGCAATAAACCAGCCAGCCGGAAGGGCCGAGCGCAGAAGTGGTCCTGCAACTTTATCCGCCTCC
ATCCAGTCTATTAATTGTTGCCGGGAAGCTAGAGTAAGTAGTTCGCCAGTTAATAGTTTGCGCAACGTTG
TTGCCATTGCTACAGGCATCGTGGTGTCACGCTCGTCGTTTGGTATGGCTTCATTCAGCTCCGGTTCCCA
ACGATCAAGGCGAGTTACATGATCCCCCATGTTGTGCAAAAAAGCGGTTAGCTCCTTCGGTCCTCCGATC
GTTGTCAGAAGTAAGTTGGCCGCAGTGTTATCACTCATGGTTATGGCAGCACTGCATAATTCTCTTACTG
TCATGCCATCCGTAAGATGCTTTTCTGTGACTGGTGAGTACTCAACCAAGTCATTCTGAGAATAGTGTAT
GCGGCGACCGAGTTGCTCTTGCCCGGCGTCAATACGGGATAATACCGCGCCACATAGCAGAACTTTAAAA
GTGCTCATCATTGGAAAACGTTCTTCGGGGCGAAAACTCTCAAGGATCTTACCGCTGTTGAGATCCAGTT
CGATGTAACCCACTCGTGCACCCAACTGATCTTCAGCATCTTTTACTTTCACCAGCGTTTCTGGGTGAGC
AAAAACAGGAAGGCAAAATGCCGCAAAAAAGGGAATAAGGGCGACACGGAAATGTTGAATACTCATACTC
TTCCTTTTTCAATATTATTGAAGCATTTATCAGGGTTATTGTCTCATGAGCGGATACATATTTGAATGTA
TTTAGAAAAATAAACAAATAGGGGTTCCGCGCACATTTCCCCGAAAAGTGCCACCTGATGCGGTGTGAAA
TACCGCACAGATGCGTAAGGAGAAAATACCGCATCAGGAAATTGTAAGCGTTAATATTTTGTTAAAATTC
GCGTTAAATTTTTGTTAAATCAGCTCATTTTTTAACCAATAGGCCGAAATCGGCAAAATCCCTTATAAAT
CAAAAGAATAGACCGAGATAGGGT
[37 nt withheld, positions 9545-9581]
AAAGAACGTGGACTCCAACGTCAAAGG
[49 nt withheld, positions 9609-9657]
T
[91 nt withheld, positions 9659-9749]
G
[124 nt withheld, positions 9751-9874]
CCATTCGCCATTCAGGCTGCGCAACTGTTGGGAAGGGCGATCGGTGCGGGCCTCTTCGCTATTACGCCAG
